Addgene plasmid #121720: II901: pMVP (L5-L4) FKBP DD
Purpose: pMVP L5-L4 entry plasmid, contains FKBP DD for 4-component MultiSite Gateway Pro assembly. Allows fusion of N-term FKBP degron domain (stabilized by SHLD1) to gene of interest.
Depositing lab: Christopher Newgard. Depositing organization: Duke University. Publication: Creation of versatile cloning platforms for transgene expression and dCas9-based epigenome editing. Haldeman JM, Conway AE, Arlotto ME, Slentz DH, Muoio DM, Becker TC, Newgard CB. Nucleic Acids Res. 2018 Dec 27. pii: 5264291. doi: 10.1093/nar/gky1286. PubMed 30590691.
Backbone
  Vector backbone: pDONR221 P5-P4
  Backbone manufacturer: Invitrogen
  Backbone size w/o insert (bp): 2554
  Vector type: Synthetic Biology ; pMVP Gateway Entry Plasmid
Growth in bacteria
  Bacterial resistance: Kanamycin, 50 μg/mL
  Growth temperature: 37°C
  Growth strain: DH5alpha
  Copy number: High Copy
Gene/Insert
  Gene/Insert name: FKBP Degron Domain (open)
  Species: Synthetic
  Insert size (bp): 408
  Cloning method: Gateway Cloning
  Sequencing primers: 5′ M13F; 3′ M13R
Terms and licenses: Academic/Nonprofit Terms; Industry Terms: Not Available to Industry
Depositor comments: FKBP degron domain is stabilized by the ligand Shld1
How to cite: II901: pMVP (L5-L4) FKBP DD was a gift from Christopher Newgard (Addgene plasmid # 121720 ; http://n2t.net/addgene:121720 ; RRID:Addgene_121720)
