[The description below was written by a language model from this plasmid's Addgene catalogue record and pLannotate feature annotations shown in this document.]
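Description:
II901: pMVP (L5-L4) FKBP DD is a Gateway entry plasmid from the pMVP modular cloning platform, built on the Invitrogen pDONR221 P5-P4 backbone. It is a small bacterial cloning vector of about 3 kb, maintained at high copy in E. coli through a ColE1/pUC-type origin and selected with kanamycin via the aph(3')-Ia resistance gene. The backbone also carries rrnB T1 and T2 transcription terminators upstream of the cloning region, which insulate the insert from read-through transcription. A T7 promoter lies beside the downstream att site, and short lacI and lacZα fragments are vector remnants with no apparent function here.

The payload is a synthetic module of roughly 400 bp flanked by attL5 and attL4 recombination sites. It consists of a Xenopus beta-globin 5'-UTR translational enhancer followed by the FKBP destabilization domain, annotated as the L106P mutant of FKBP12. The insert is described as "open", which presumably means the reading frame lacks a stop codon and continues across the att site into the next module. The plasmid has no eukaryotic promoter of its own. In a four-component MultiSite Gateway Pro LR reaction, the L5-L4 position places this element directly upstream of a gene of interest supplied from another entry clone, while promoter and other elements come from the remaining entry plasmids and the destination vector.

The assembled transgene encodes a protein with an N-terminal degron. This fusion is rapidly degraded unless the ligand Shield1 (Shld1) is added, which stabilizes the domain and allows small-molecule control of protein abundance.
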