Features (pLannotate 1.2.2; 11 found; start..end, strand, type, name):
    121..213     +  CDS            lacI (fragment): lac repressor; lacI; The lac repressor binds to the lac operator to inhibit transcription in E. coli. This inhibition can be relieved by adding lactose or isopropyl-β-D-thiogalactopyranoside (IPTG).
    268..295     -  terminator     rrnB T2 terminator: transcription terminator T2 from the E. coli rrnB gene
    427..470     +  terminator     rrnB T1 terminator: Escherichia coli rrnB; transcription terminator T1 from the E. coli rrnB gene
    517..553     -  CDS            lacZα (fragment): LacZα fragment of β-galactosidase; lacZ fragment
    570..665     +  protein_bind   attL5: mutant version of attL; recombination site for the Gateway® LR reaction LR Clonase™
    680..722     +  5'UTR          Xenopus globin 5'-UTR: translational enhancer from the 5'-UTR of the major beta-globin gene of Xenopus laevis
    734..1057    +  CDS            DD: destabilization domain that can be stabilized by Shield1 in the ProteoTuner™ system L106P mutant of FKBP12
   1077..1172    -  protein_bind   attL4: mutant version of attL; recombination site for the Gateway® LR reaction LR Clonase™
   1204..1222    -  promoter       T7 promoter: promoter for bacteriophage T7 RNA polymerase
   1356..2165    +  CDS            KanR: aminoglycoside phosphotransferase; aph(3')-Ia; confers resistance to kanamycin in bacteria or G418 (Geneticin®) in eukaryotes
   2312..2900    +  rep_origin     ori: high-copy-number ColE1/pMB1/pBR322/pUC origin of replication
>Addgene plasmid #121720 | II901: pMVP (L5-L4) FKBP DD | addgene full sequence | sequence record 237127 | Addgene NGS Result
CTTTCCTGCGTTATCCCCTGATTCTGTGGATAACCGTATTACCGCCTTTGAGTGAGCTGATACCGCTCGC
CGCAGCCGAACGACCGAGCGCAGCGAGTCAGTGAGCGAGGAAGCGGAAGAGCGCCCAATACGCAAACCGC
CTCTCCCCGCGCGTTGGCCGATTCATTAATGCAGCTGGCACGACAGGTTTCCCGACTGGAAAGCGGGCAG
TGAGCGCAACGCAATTAATACGCGTACCGCTAGCCAGGAAGAGTTTGTAGAAACGCAAAAAGGCCATCCG
TCAGGATGGCCTTCTGCTTAGTTTGATGCCTGGCAGTTTATGGCGGGCGTCCTGCCCGCCACCCTCCGGG
CCGTTGCTTCACAACGTTCAAATCCGCTCCCGGCGGATTTGTCCTACTCAGGAGAGCGTTCACCGACAAA
CAACAGATAAAACGAAAGGCCCAGTCTTCCGACTGAGCCTTTCGTTTTATTTGATGCCTGGCAGTTCCCT
ACTCTCGCGTTAACGCTAGCATGGATGTTTTCCCAGTCACGACGTTGTAAAACGACGGCCAGTCTTAAGC
TCGGGCCCCAAATAATGATTTTATTTTGACTGATAGTGACCTGTTCGTTGCAACAAATTGATGAGCAATG
CTTTTTTATAATGCCAACTTTGTATACAAAAGTTGTAGAATACAAGCTTCTTGTTCTTTTTGCAGAAGCT
CAGAATAAACGCTCAACTTTGGCAGATCTGAACATGGGAGTGCAGGTGGAAACCATCTCCCCAGGAGACG
GGCGCACCTTCCCCAAGCGCGGCCAGACCTGTGTGGTGCACTACACCGGGATGCTTGAAGATGGAAAGAA
AGTCGATTCCTCCCGGGACAGAAACAAGCCCTTTAAGTTTATGCTAGGCAAGCAGGAGGTGATCCGAGGC
TGGGAAGAAGGGGTTGCCCAGATGAGTGTGGGTCAGAGAGCCAAACTGACTATATCTCCAGATTATGCCT
ATGGTGCCACTGGGCACCCAGGCATCATCCCACCACATGCCACTCTCGTCTTCGATGTGGAGCTTCTAAA
ACCGGAAGGCGGAGGCGGATCCCACCCAACTTTTCTATACAAAGTTGGCATTATAAGAAAGCATTGCTTA
TCAATTTGTTGCAACGAACAGGTCACTATCAGTCAAAATAAAATCATTATTTGCCATCCAGCTGCAGGGC
GGCCGCGATATCCCCTATAGTGAGTCGTATTACATGGTCATAGCTGTTTCCTGGCAGCTCTGGCCCGTGT
CTCAAAATCTCTGATGTTACATTGCACAAGATAAAAATATATCATCATGAACAATAAAACTGTCTGCTTA
CATAAACAGTAATACAAGGGGTGTTATGAGCCATATTCAACGGGAAACGTCGAGGCCGCGATTAAATTCC
AACATGGATGCTGATTTATATGGGTATAAATGGGCTCGCGATAATGTCGGGCAATCAGGTGCGACAATCT
ATCGCTTGTATGGGAAGCCCGATGCGCCAGAGTTGTTTCTGAAACATGGCAAAGGTAGCGTTGCCAATGA
TGTTACAGATGAGATGGTCAGACTAAACTGGCTGACGGAATTTATGCCTCTTCCGACCATCAAGCATTTT
ATCCGTACTCCTGATGATGCATGGTTACTCACCACTGCGATCCCCGGAAAAACAGCATTCCAGGTATTAG
AAGAATATCCTGATTCAGGTGAAAATATTGTTGATGCGCTGGCAGTGTTCCTGCGCCGGTTGCATTCGAT
TCCTGTTTGTAATTGTCCTTTTAACAGCGATCGCGTATTTCGTCTCGCTCAGGCGCAATCACGAATGAAT
AACGGTTTGGTTGATGCGAGTGATTTTGATGACGAGCGTAATGGCTGGCCTGTTGAACAAGTCTGGAAAG
AAATGCATAAACTTTTGCCATTCTCACCGGATTCAGTCGTCACTCATGGTGATTTCTCACTTGATAACCT
TATTTTTGACGAGGGGAAATTAATAGGTTGTATTGATGTTGGACGAGTCGGAATCGCAGACCGATACCAG
GATCTTGCCATCCTATGGAACTGCCTCGGTGAGTTTTCTCCTTCATTACAGAAACGGCTTTTTCAAAAAT
ATGGTATTGATAATCCTGATATGAATAAATTGCAGTTTCATTTGATGCTCGATGAGTTTTTCTAATCAGA
ATTGGTTAATTGGTTGTAACACTGGCAGAGCATTACGCTGACTTGACGGGACGGCGCAAGCTCATGACCA
AAATCCCTTAACGTGAGTTACGCGTCGTTCCACTGAGCGTCAGACCCCGTAGAAAAGATCAAAGGATCTT
CTTGAGATCCTTTTTTTCTGCGCGTAATCTGCTGCTTGCAAACAAAAAAACCACCGCTACCAGCGGTGGT
TTGTTTGCCGGATCAAGAGCTACCAACTCTTTTTCCGAAGGTAACTGGCTTCAGCAGAGCGCAGATACCA
AATACTGTTCTTCTAGTGTAGCCGTAGTTAGGCCACCACTTCAAGAACTCTGTAGCACCGCCTACATACC
TCGCTCTGCTAATCCTGTTACCAGTGGCTGCTGCCAGTGGCGATAAGTCGTGTCTTACCGGGTTGGACTC
AAGACGATAGTTACCGGATAAGGCGCAGCGGTCGGGCTGAACGGGGGGTTCGTGCACACAGCCCAGCTTG
GAGCGAACGACCTACACCGAACTGAGATACCTACAGCGTGAGCTATGAGAAAGCGCCACGCTTCCCGAAG
GGAGAAAGGCGGACAGGTATCCGGTAAGCGGCAGGGTCGGAACAGGAGAGCGCACGAGGGAGCTTCCAGG
GGGAAACGCCTGGTATCTTTATAGTCCTGTCGGGTTTCGCCACCTCTGACTTGAGCGTCGATTTTTGTGA
TGCTCGTCAGGGGGGCGGAGCCTATGGAAAAACGCCAGCAACGCGGCCTTTTTACGGTTCCTGGCCTTTT
GCTGGCCTTTTGCTCACATGTT
